>Addgene plasmid #69157 | pNeoXTR f0 | depositor full sequence | sequence record 121947 | full plasmid sequence - see below
CTAAATTGTAAGCGTTAATATTTTGTTAAAATTCGCGTTAAATTTTTGTTAAATCAGCTCATTTTTTAAC
CAATAGGCCGAAATCGGCAAAATCCCTTATAAATCAAAAGAATAGACCGAGATAGGGT
[37 nt withheld, positions 129-165]
AAAGAACGTGGACTCCAACGTCAAAGG
[49 nt withheld, positions 193-241]
T
[91 nt withheld, positions 243-333]
G
[124 nt withheld, positions 335-458]
CCCATTCGCCATTCAGGCTGCGCAACTGTTGGGAAGGGCGATCGGTGCGGGCCTCTTCGCTATTACGCCA
GCTGGCGAAAGGGGGATGTGCTGCAAGGCGATTAAGTTGGGTAACGCCAGGGTTTTCCCAGTCACGACGT
TGTAAAACGACGGCCAGTGAGCGCGCGTAATACGACTCACTATAGGGCGAATTGGGTACCATTTAAATGT
TTAAACGGTTACCTCTAGATGCATGCTCGAGCCCCAGCTGGTTCTTTCCGCCTCAGAAGCCATAGAGCCC
ACCGCATCCCCAGCATGCCTGCTATTGTCTTCCCAATCCTCCCCCTTGCTGTCCTGCCCCACCCCACCCC
CCAGAATAGAATGACACCTACTCAGACAATGCGATGCAATTTCCTCATTTTATTAGGAAAGGACAGTGGG
AGTGGCACCTTCCAGGGTCAAGGAAGGCACGGGGGAGGGGCAAACAACAGATGGCTGGCAACTAGAAGGC
ACAGTCGAGGCTGATCAGCGAGCTCTAGGATCTGCATTCCACCACTGCTCCCATTCATCAGTTCCATAGG
TTGGAATCTAAAATACACAAACAATTAGAATCAGTAGTTTAACACATTATACACTTAAAAATTTTATATT
TACCTTAGAGCTTTAAATCTCTGTAGGTAGTTTGTCCAATTATGTCACACCACAGAAGTAAGGTTCCTTC
ACAAAGAGATCGCCTGACACGATTTCCTGCACAGGCTTGAGCCATATACTCATACATCGCATCTTGGCCA
CGTTTTCCACGGGTTTCAAAATTAATCTCAAGTTCTACGCTTAACGCTTTCGCCTGTTCCCAGTTATTAA
TATATTCAACGCTAGAACTCCCCTCAGCGAAGGGAAGGCTGAGCACTACACGCGAAGCACCATCACCGAA
CCTTTTGATAAACTCTTCCGTTCCGACTTGCTCCATCAACGGTTCAGTGAGACTTAAACCTAACTCTTTC
TTAATAGTTTCGGCATTATCCACTTTTAGTGCGAGAACCTTCGTCAGTCCTGGATACGTCACTTTGACCA
CGCCTCCAGCTTTTCCAGAGAGCGGGTTTTCATTATCTACAGAGTATCCCGCAGCGTCGTATTTATTGTC
GGTACTATAAAACCCTTTCCAATCATCGTCATAATTTCCTTGTGTACCAGATTTTGGCTTTTGTATACCT
TTTTGAATGGAATCTACATAACCAGGTTTAGTCCCGTGGTACGAAGAAAAGTTTTCCATCACAAAAGATT
TAGAAGAATCAACAACATCATCAGGATCCATGGCGAGGACCTGCAGGTCGAAAGGCCCGGAGATGAGGAA
GAGGAGAACAGCGCGGCAGACGTGCGCTTTTGAAGCGTGCAGAATGCCGGGCCTCCGGAGGACCTTCGGG
CGCCCGCCCCGCCCCTGAGCCCGCCCCTGAGCCCGCCCCCGGACCCACCCCTTCCCAGCCTCTGAGCCCA
GAAAGCGAAGGAGCAAAGCTGCTATTGGCCGCTGCCCCAAAGGCCTACCCGCTTCCATTGCTCAGCGGTG
CTGTCCATCTGCACGAGACTAGTGAGACGTGCTACTTCCATTTGTCACGTCCTGCACGACGCGAGCTGCG
GGGCGGGGGGGAACTTCCTGACTAGGGGAGGAGTAGAAGGTGGCGCGAAGGGGCCACCAAAGAACGGAGC
CGGTTGGCGCCTACCGGTGGATGTGGAATGTGTGCGAGGCCAGAGGCCACTTGTGTAGCGCCAAGTGCCC
AGCGGGGCTGCTAAAGCGCATGCTCCAGACTGCCTTGGGAAAAGCGCCTCCCCTACCCGGTAGAATTCGG
TCGACGGATCCGGCGCGCCGCGATCGCGGCCGGCCGCGGCCGCGTATCGATAAGCTTGATATCGAATTCC
GAAGTTCCTATTCTCTAGAAAGTATAGGAACTTCAGGTCTGAAGAGGAGTTTACGTCCAGCCAAGCTAGC
TTGGCTGCAGGTCGTCGAAATTCTACCGGGTAGGGGAGGCGCTTTTCCCAAGGCAGTCTGGAGCATGCGC
TTTAGCAGCCCCGCTGGGCACTTGGCGCTACACAAGTGGCCTCTGGCCTCGCACACATTCCACATCCACC
GGTAGGCGCCAACCGGCTCCGTTCTTTGGTGGCCCCTTCGCGCCACCTTCTACTCCTCCCCTAGTCAGGA
AGTTCCCCCCCGCCCCGCAGCTCGCGTCGTGCAGGACGTGACAAATGGAAGTAGCACGTCTCACTAGTCT
CGTGCAGATGGACAGCACCGCTGAGCAATGGAAGCGGGTAGGCCTTTGGGGCAGCGGCCAATAGCAGCTT
TGCTCCTTCGCTTTCTGGGCTCAGAGGCTGGGAAGGGGTGGGTCCGGGGGCGGGCTCAGGGGCGGGCTCA
GGGGCGGGGCGGGCGCCCGAAGGTCCTCCGGAGGCCCGGCATTCTGCACGCTTCAAAAGCGCACGTCTGC
CGCGCTGTTCTCCTCTTCCTCATCTCCGGGCCTTTCGACCTGCAGCCTGTTGACAATTAATCATCGGCAT
AGTATATCGGCATAGTATAATACGACAAGGTGAGGAACTAAACCATGGGATCGGCCATTGAACAAGATGG
ATTGCACGCAGGTTCTCCGGCCGCTTGGGTGGAGAGGCTATTCGGCTATGACTGGGCACAACAGACAATC
GGCTGCTCTGATGCCGCCGTGTTCCGGCTGTCAGCGCAGGGGCGCCCGGTTCTTTTTGTCAAGACCGACC
TGTCCGGTGCCCTGAATGAACTGCAGGACGAGGCAGCGCGGCTATCGTGGCTGGCCACGACGGGCGTTCC
TTGCGCAGCTGTGCTCGACGTTGTCACTGAAGCGGGAAGGGACTGGCTGCTATTGGGCGAAGTGCCGGGG
CAGGATCTCCTGTCATCTCACCTTGCTCCTGCCGAGAAAGTATCCATCATGGCTGATGCAATGCGGCGGC
TGCATACGCTTGATCCGGCTACCTGCCCATTCGACCACCAAGCGAAACATCGCATCGAGCGAGCACGTAC
TCGGATGGAAGCCGGTCTTGTCGATCAGGATGATCTGGACGAAGAGCATCAGGGGCTCGCGCCAGCCGAA
CTGTTCGCCAGGCTCAAGGCGCGCATGCCCGACGGCGATGATCTCGTCGTGACCCATGGCGATGCCTGCT
TGCCGAATATCATGGTGGAAAATGGCCGCTTTTCTGGATTCATCGACTGTGGCCGGCTGGGTGTGGCGGA
CCGCTATCAGGACATAGCGTTGGCTACCCGTGATATTGCTGAAGAGCTTGGCGGCGAATGGGCTGACCGC
TTCCTCGTGCTTTACGGTATCGCCGCTCCCGATTCGCAGCGCATCGCCTTCTATCGCCTTCTTGACGAGT
TCTTCTGAGGGGATCAATTCTCTAGAGCTCGCTGATCAGCCTCGACTGTGCCTTCTAGTTGCCAGCCATC
TGTTGTTTGCCCCTCCCCCGTGCCTTCCTTGACCCTGGAAGGTGCCACTCCCACTGTCCTTTCCTAATAA
AATGAGGAAATTGCATCGCATTGTCTGAGTAGGTGTCATTCTATTCTGGGGGGTGGGGTGGGGCAGGACA
GCAAGGGGGAGGATTGGGAAGACAATAGCAGGCATGCTGGGGATGCGGTGGGCTCTATGGCTTCTGAGGC
GGAAAGAACCAGCTGGGGCTCGACTAGAGCTTGCGGAACCCTTCGAAGTTCCTATTCTCTAGAAAGTATA
GGAACTTCATCAGTCAGGTACATAATGGATCCATAACTTCGTATAGGATACCTTATACGAAGTTATCTCA
GCTAGAAGCCATAACTTCGTATAGTACACATTATACGAAGTTATGTTTATCGAATTCCTGCAGCCCGGTA
GATCTTTACAATTTACGCGTTAAGATACATTGATGAGTTTGGACAAACCACAACTAGAATGCAGTGAAAA
AAATGCTTTATTTGTGAAATTTGTGATGCTATTGCTTTATTTGTAACCATTATAAGCTGCAATAAACAAG
TTAACAACAACAATTGCATTCATTTTATGTTTCAGGTTCAGGGGGAGGTGTGGGAGGTTTTTTAAAGCAA
GTAAAACCTCTACAAATGTGGTATGGCTGATTATGATCAGTTATCTAGATCCGGTGGATCCTTACTTGTA
CAGCTCGTCCATGCCGAGAGTGATCCCGGCGGCGGTCACGAACTCCAGCAGGACCATGTGATCGCGCTTC
TCGTTGGGGTCTTTGCTCAGGGCGGACTGGGTGCTCAGGTAGTGGTTGTCGGGCAGCAGCACGGGGCCGT
CGCCGATGGGGGTGTTCTGCTGGTAGTGGTCGGCGAGCTGCACGCTGCCGTCCTCGATGTTGTGGCGGAT
CTTGAAGTTCACCTTGATGCCGTTCTTCTGCTTGTCGGCCATGATATAGACGTTGTGGCTGTTGTAGTTG
TACTCCAGCTTGTGCCCCAGGATGTTGCCGTCCTCCTTGAAGTCGATGCCCTTCAGCTCGATGCGGTTCA
CCAGGGTGTCGCCCTCGAACTTCACCTCGGCGCGGGTCTTGTAGTTGCCGTCGTCCTTGAAGAAGATGGT
GCGCTCCTGGACGTAGCCTTCGGGCATGGCGGACTTGAAGAAGTCGTGCTGCTTCATGTGGTCGGGGTAG
CGGCTGAAGCACTGCACGCCGTAGGTCAGGGTGGTCACGAGGGTGGGCCAGGGCACGGGCAGCTTGCCGG
TGGTGCAGATGAACTTCAGGGTCAGCTTGCCGTAGGTGGCATCGCCCTCGCCCTCGCCGGACACGCTGAA
CTTGTGGCCGTTTACGTCGCCGTCCAGCTCGACCAGGATGGGCACCACCCCGGTGAACAGCTCCTCGCCC
TTGCTCACCATCTGGAAAAAAGAAATGCGAAGATTGCGCCTGCGATCGATAAAATAAAAGATTTTATTTA
GTCTCCAGAAAAAGCCCGGTATAACTTCGTATAAGGTATCCTATACGAAGTTATCCATTCAGGCTGTGCT
AGCATCAATGGCATGGCACAAAGCTTAGCCATAACTTCGTATAATGTGTACTATACGAAGTTATCCCGGG
AAGTTCCTATTCTCTAGAAAGTATAGGAACTTCTTAATTAAGACGTCCTTAAGCCTAGGCCACCGCGGTG
GAGCTCCAGCTTTTGTTCCCTTTAGTGAGGGTTAATTGCGCGCTTGGCGTAATCATGGTCATAGCTGTTT
CCTGTGTGAAATTGTTATCCGCTCACAATTCCACACAACATACGAGCCGGAAGCATAAAGTGTAAAGCCT
GGGGTGCCTAATGAGTGAGCTAACTCACATTAATTGCGTTGCGCTCACTGCCCGCTTTCCAGTCGGGAAA
CCTGTCGTGCCAGCTGCATTAATGAATCGGCCAACGCGCGGGGAGAGGCGGTTTGCGTATTGGGCGCTCT
TCCGCTTCCTCGCTCACTGACTCGCTGCGCTCGGTCGTTCGGCTGCGGCGAGCGGTATCAGCTCACTCAA
AGGCGGTAATACGGTTATCCACAGAATCAGGGGATAACGCAGGAAAGAACATGTGAGCAAAAGGCCAGCA
AAAGGCCAGGAACCGTAAAAAGGCCGCGTTGCTGGCGTTTTTCCATAGGCTCCGCCCCCCTGACGAGCAT
CACAAAAATCGACGCTCAAGTCAGAGGTGGCGAAACCCGACAGGACTATAAAGATACCAGGCGTTTCCCC
CTGGAAGCTCCCTCGTGCGCTCTCCTGTTCCGACCCTGCCGCTTACCGGATACCTGTCCGCCTTTCTCCC
TTCGGGAAGCGTGGCGCTTTCTCATAGCTCACGCTGTAGGTATCTCAGTTCGGTGTAGGTCGTTCGCTCC
AAGCTGGGCTGTGTGCACGAACCCCCCGTTCAGCCCGACCGCTGCGCCTTATCCGGTAACTATCGTCTTG
AGTCCAACCCGGTAAGACACGACTTATCGCCACTGGCAGCAGCCACTGGTAACAGGATTAGCAGAGCGAG
GTATGTAGGCGGTGCTACAGAGTTCTTGAAGTGGTGGCCTAACTACGGCTACACTAGAAGAACAGTATTT
GGTATCTGCGCTCTGCTGAAGCCAGTTACCTTCGGAAAAAGAGTTGGTAGCTCTTGATCCGGCAAACAAA
CCACCGCTGGTAGCGGTGGTTTTTTTGTTTGCAAGCAGCAGATTACGCGCAGAAAAAAAGGATCTCAAGA
AGATCCTTTGATCTTTTCTACGGGGTCTGACGCTCAGTGGAACGAAAACTCACGTTAAGGGATTTTGGTC
ATGAGATTATCAAAAAGGATCTTCACCTAGATCCTTTTAAATTAAAAATGAAGTTTTAAATCAATCTAAA
GTATATATGAGTAAACTTGGTCTGACAGTTACCAATGCTTAATCAGTGAGGCACCTATCTCAGCGATCTG
TCTATTTCGTTCATCCATAGTTGCCTGACTCCCCGTCGTGTAGATAACTACGATACGGGAGGGCTTACCA
TCTGGCCCCAGTGCTGCAATGATACCGCGAGACCCACGCTCACCGGCTCCAGATTTATCAGCAATAAACC
AGCCAGCCGGAAGGGCCGAGCGCAGAAGTGGTCCTGCAACTTTATCCGCCTCCATCCAGTCTATTAATTG
TTGCCGGGAAGCTAGAGTAAGTAGTTCGCCAGTTAATAGTTTGCGCAACGTTGTTGCCATTGCTACAGGC
ATCGTGGTGTCACGCTCGTCGTTTGGTATGGCTTCATTCAGCTCCGGTTCCCAACGATCAAGGCGAGTTA
CATGATCCCCCATGTTGTGCAAAAAAGCGGTTAGCTCCTTCGGTCCTCCGATCGTTGTCAGAAGTAAGTT
GGCCGCAGTGTTATCACTCATGGTTATGGCAGCACTGCATAATTCTCTTACTGTCATGCCATCCGTAAGA
TGCTTTTCTGTGACTGGTGAGTACTCAACCAAGTCATTCTGAGAATAGTGTATGCGGCGACCGAGTTGCT
CTTGCCCGGCGTCAATACGGGATAATACCGCGCCACATAGCAGAACTTTAAAAGTGCTCATCATTGGAAA
ACGTTCTTCGGGGCGAAAACTCTCAAGGATCTTACCGCTGTTGAGATCCAGTTCGATGTAACCCACTCGT
GCACCCAACTGATCTTCAGCATCTTTTACTTTCACCAGCGTTTCTGGGTGAGCAAAAACAGGAAGGCAAA
ATGCCGCAAAAAAGGGAATAAGGGCGACACGGAAATGTTGAATACTCATACTCTTCCTTTTTCAATATTA
TTGAAGCATTTATCAGGGTTATTGTCTCATGAGCGGATACATATTTGAATGTATTTAGAAAAATAAACAA
ATAGGGGTTCCGCGCACATTTCCCCGAAAAGTGCCAC
Features (pLannotate 1.2.2; 35 found; start..end, strand, type, name):
     30..458     -  rep_origin     f1 ori (sequence partly withheld): f1 bacteriophage origin of replication; arrow indicates direction of (+) strand synthesis
    463..618     -  CDS            lacZα (fragment): LacZα fragment of β-galactosidase; lacZ fragment
    626..644     +  promoter       T7 promoter: promoter for bacteriophage T7 RNA polymerase
    703..724     -  promoter       SV40 promoter (fragment): SV40 enhancer and early promoter
    728..952     -  polyA_signal   bGH poly(A) signal: bovine growth hormone polyadenylation signal
   1026..1091    -  intron         small t intron: SV40 (simian virus 40) small t antigen intron
   1093..1165    -  CDS            small t antigen (fragment): SV40 (simian virus 40) small t antigen
   1168..1740    -  CDS            DTA: diphtheria toxin fragment A; Corynebacterium diphtheriae tox
   1767..2266    -  promoter       PGK promoter: mouse phosphoglycerate kinase 1 promoter
   2322..2348    -  misc_feature   MCS (fragment): pBluescript multiple cloning site
   2349..2382    +  protein_bind   FRT (minimal): supports FLP-mediated excision but not integration (Turan and Bode, 2011) FLP recombinase from the Saccharomyces cerevisiae 2μ plasmid
   2446..2945    +  promoter       PGK promoter: mouse phosphoglycerate kinase 1 promoter
   2957..3004    +  promoter       EM7 promoter: synthetic bacterial promoter&nbsp
   3023..3826    +  CDS            NeoR/KanR: aminoglycoside phosphotransferase from Tn5; aph(3')-II (or nptII); confers resistance to neomycin, kanamycin, and G418 (Geneticin®)
   3864..4088    +  polyA_signal   bGH poly(A) signal: bovine growth hormone polyadenylation signal
   4092..4113    +  promoter       SV40 promoter (fragment): SV40 enhancer and early promoter
   4143..4176    +  protein_bind   FRT (minimal): supports FLP-mediated excision but not integration (Turan and Bode, 2011) FLP recombinase from the Saccharomyces cerevisiae 2μ plasmid
   4201..4234    +  protein_bind   loxN: Cre-mediated recombination occurs in the 8-bp core sequence (GTATACCT). loxN sites are compatible with each other, but incompatible with loxP or lox2272 sites. Cre recombinase
   4249..4282    +  protein_bind   lox5171: Cre-mediated recombination occurs in the 8-bp core sequence (GTACACAT). lox5171 sites are compatible with each other, but incompatible with loxP or loxN sites (Lee and Saito, 1988). Cre recombinase
   4286..4306    -  misc_feature   MCS (fragment): pBluescript multiple cloning site
   4329..4450    -  polyA_signal   SV40 poly(A) signal: SV40 polyadenylation signal
   4473..4557    -  CDS            large T antigen (fragment): large T antigen from SV40 (simian virus 40)
   4580..5299    -  CDS            EGFP: the original enhanced GFP (Yang et al., 1996) mammalian codon-optimized
   5379..5412    -  protein_bind   loxN: Cre-mediated recombination occurs in the 8-bp core sequence (GTATACCT). loxN sites are compatible with each other, but incompatible with loxP or lox2272 sites. Cre recombinase
   5459..5492    -  protein_bind   lox5171: Cre-mediated recombination occurs in the 8-bp core sequence (GTACACAT). lox5171 sites are compatible with each other, but incompatible with loxP or loxN sites (Lee and Saito, 1988). Cre recombinase
   5498..5531    +  protein_bind   FRT (minimal): supports FLP-mediated excision but not integration (Turan and Bode, 2011) FLP recombinase from the Saccharomyces cerevisiae 2μ plasmid
   5557..5574    -  misc_feature   MCS (fragment): pBluescript multiple cloning site
   5587..5605    -  promoter       T3 promoter: promoter for bacteriophage T3 RNA polymerase
   5650..5666    -  protein_bind   lac operator: The lac repressor binds to the lac operator to inhibit transcription in E. coli. This inhibition can be relieved by adding lactose or isopropyl-β-D-thiogalactopyranoside (IPTG). lac repressor encoded by lacI
   5674..5704    -  promoter       lac promoter: promoter for the E. coli lac operon
   5719..5740    -  protein_bind   CAP binding site: CAP binding activates transcription in the presence of cAMP. E. coli catabolite activator protein
   5753..5845    -  CDS            lacI (fragment): lac repressor; lacI; The lac repressor binds to the lac operator to inhibit transcription in E. coli. This inhibition can be relieved by adding lactose or isopropyl-β-D-thiogalactopyranoside (IPTG).
   6028..6616    -  rep_origin     ori: high-copy-number ColE1/pMB1/pBR322/pUC origin of replication
   6787..7647    -  CDS            AmpR: β-lactamase; bla; confers resistance to ampicillin, carbenicillin, and related antibiotics
   7648..7752    -  promoter       AmpR promoter: bla
