[The description below was written by a language model from this plasmid's Addgene catalogue record and pLannotate feature annotations shown in this document.]
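Description:
pNeoXTR f0 is a 7,775 bp mouse gene-targeting vector built on a pBluescript (pBS) backbone. It is maintained in E. coli through a high-copy ColE1/pUC-type origin and an ampicillin resistance gene, and it retains the backbone's f1 origin, lac/lacZα remnants and flanking T7 and T3 promoters. No homology arms are annotated. Fragments of the pBluescript multiple cloning site lie on either side of the cassette, which suggests that locus-specific arms are meant to be cloned in by the user, although the record does not say so. The "f0" suffix may indicate a reading-frame variant, but this is also not explained.

For selection in mammalian cells, a PGK promoter drives NeoR with a bGH polyadenylation signal, giving G418 resistance. An EM7 bacterial promoter sits upstream of the same coding sequence. A separate PGK-DTA (diphtheria toxin A fragment) cassette sits outside the targeting region and provides negative selection against random integrants.

The Neo cassette is flanked by two FRT sites in the same orientation. It is followed by a promoterless EGFP with an SV40 polyadenylation signal, placed in the reverse orientation relative to Neo. This EGFP unit is bracketed by paired loxN and lox5171 sites in opposing orientations, a double-floxed arrangement that allows Cre to invert the unit stably. A third FRT site lies downstream.

This layout matches the XTR strategy named in the associated publication for conditional and reversible gene regulation. Cre flips the EGFP-polyA element so that it can report on and interrupt expression of the host gene, and FLP can then excise the cassette to restore gene function. No splice acceptor is annotated in the feature table, so the trapping mechanism is inferred rather than shown.
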