Addgene plasmid #69157: pNeoXTR f0
Purpose: mouse targeting vector
Depositing lab: David Feldser. Depositing organization: University of Pennsylvania. Publication: Recombinase-based conditional and reversible gene regulation via XTR alleles. Robles-Oteiza C, Taylor S, Yates T, Cicchini M, Lauderback B, Cashman CR, Burds AA, Winslow MM, Jacks T, Feldser DM. Nat Commun. 2015 Nov 5;6:8783. doi: 10.1038/ncomms9783. PubMed 26537451.
Backbone
  Vector backbone: pBS
  Backbone manufacturer: Agilent
  Backbone size w/o insert (bp): 3000
  Total vector size (bp): 7775
  Modifications to backbone: see pNeoXTR f0.gb file
  Vector type: Mouse Targeting
  Selectable markers: Neomycin (select with G418)
Growth in bacteria
  Bacterial resistance: Ampicillin, 100 μg/mL
  Growth temperature: 37°C
  Growth strain: Stbl3
  Copy number: Unknown
Gene/Insert 1
  Gene/Insert name: DTA
  Species: diptheria
  Insert size (bp): 984
  Promoter: PGK
  Cloning method: Unknown
  Sequencing primers: 5′ tctaccgggtaggggaggcg
Gene/Insert 2
  Gene/Insert name: NeoR
  Insert size (bp): 804
  Promoter: PGK
  Cloning method: Unknown
  Sequencing primers: 5′ tctaccgggtaggggaggcg
Gene/Insert 3
  Gene/Insert name: GFP (alt name: green fluorescent protein)
  Insert size (bp): 720
  Promoter: none
  Cloning method: Unknown
  Sequencing primers: 5′ ttacttgtacagctcgtcca
Gene/Insert 4
  Gene/Insert name: AmpR
  Insert size (bp): 861
  Promoter: Amp promoter
  Cloning method: Unknown
  Sequencing primers: 5′ tctaccgggtaggggaggcg
Terms and licenses: Academic/Nonprofit Terms; Industry Terms: Not Available to Industry
How to cite: pNeoXTR f0 was a gift from David Feldser (Addgene plasmid # 69157 ; http://n2t.net/addgene:69157 ; RRID:Addgene_69157)
