>Addgene plasmid #69157 | pNeoXTR f0 | addgene partial sequence | sequence record 131563 | SV40-splice-R2 5'-CACAAACAATTAGAATCAGTAG-3'
CCTTAGAGCTTTAAATCTCTGTAGGTAGTTTGTCCAATTATGTCACACCACAGAAGTAAGGTTCCTTCAC
AAAGAGATCGCCTGACACGATTTCCTGCACAGGCTTGAGCCATATACTCATACATCGCATCTTGGCCACG
TTTTCCACGGGTTTCAAAATTAATCTCAAGTTCTACGCTTAACGCTTTCGCCTGTTCCCAGTTATTAATA
TATTCAACGCTAGAACTCCCCTCAGCGAAGGGAAGGCTGAGCACTACACGCGAAGCACCATCACCGAACC
TTTTGATAAACTCTTCCGTTCCGACTTGCTCCATCAACGGTTCAGTGAGACTTAAACCTAACTCTTTCTT
AATAGTTTCGGCATTATCCACTTTTAGTGCGAGAACCTTCGTCAGTCCTGGATACGTCACTTTGACCACG
CCTCCAGCTTTTCCAGAGAGCGGGTTTTCATTATCTACAGAGTATCCCGCAGCGTCGTATTTATTGTCGG
TACTATAAAACCCTTTCCAATCATCGTCATAATTTCCTTGTGTACCAGATTTTGGCTTTTGTATACCTTT
TTG
