>Addgene plasmid #69157 | pNeoXTR f0 | addgene partial sequence | sequence record 132685 | EXFP-R 5'-GTCTTGTAGTTGCCGTCGTC-3'
GCCTTCGGGCATGGCGGACTTGAAGAAGTCGTGCTGCTTCATGTGGTCGGGGTAGCGGCTGAAGCACTGC
ACGCCGTAGGTCAGGGTGGTCACGAGGGTGGGCCAGGGCACGGGCAGCTTGCCGGTGGTGCAGATGAACT
TCAGGGTCAGCTTGCCGTAGGTGGCATCGCCCTCGCCCTCGCCGGACACGCTGAACTTGTGGCCGTTTAC
GTCGCCGTCCAGCTCGACCAGGATGGGCACCACCCCGGTGAACAGCTCCTCGCCCTTGCTCACCATCCTG
GAAAAAAGAAATGCGAAGATTGCGCCTGCGCATCGATAAAATAAAAGATTTTATTTAGTCTCCAGAAAAA
GCCCGGATAACTTCGTATAAGGTATCCTATACGAAGTTATCCATTCAGGCTGTGCTAGCATCAATGGCAT
GGCACAAAGCTTAGCCATAACTTCGTATAATGTGTACTATACGAAGTTATCCCGGGAAGTTCCTATTCTC
TAGAAAGTATAGGAACTTCTTAATTAAGACGTCCTTAAGCCTAGGCCACCGCGGTGGAGCTCCAGCTTTT
GTTCCCTTTAGTGAGGGTTAATTGCGCGCTTGGCGTAATCATGGTCATAGCTGTTTCCTGTGTGAAATTG
TTATCCGCTCACAATTCCACACAACATACGAGCCGGAAGCATAAAGTGTAAAGCCTGGGGTGCCTAATGA
GTGAGCTAACTCACATTAATTGCGTTGCGCTCACTGCCCGCTTTCCAGTCGGGAAACCTGTCGTGCCAGC
TGCATTAATGAATCGGCCAACGCGCGGG
