>Addgene plasmid #69157 | pNeoXTR f0 | addgene partial sequence | sequence record 132687 | Neo-R 5'-GCCCAGTCATAGCCGAATAG-3'
ATCCATCTTGTTCAATGGCCGATCCCATGGTTTAGTTCCTCACCTTGTCGTATTATACTATGCCGATATA
CTATGCCGATGATTAATTGTCAACAGGCTGCAGGTCGAAAGGCCCGGAGATGAGGAAGAGGAGAACAGCG
CGGCAGACGTGCGCTTTTGAAGCGTGCAGAATGCCGGGCCTCCGGAGGACCTTCGGGCGCCCGCCCCGCC
CCTGAGCCCGCCCCTGAGCCCGCCCCCGGACCCACCCCTTCCCAGCCTCTGAGCCCAGAAAGCGAAGGAG
CAAAGCTGCTATTGGCCGCTGCCCCAAAGGCCTACCCGCTTCCATTGCTCAGCGGTGCTGTCCATCTGCA
CGAGACTAGTGAGACGTGCTACTTCCATTTGTCACGTCCTGCACGACGCGAGCTGCGGGGCGGGGGGGAA
CTTCCTGACTAGGGGAGGA
